>Addgene plasmid #41696 | pSKDuet22 | depositor full sequence | sequence record 55939 | pSKDuet22 sequence 4764 bps
TAATACGACTCACTATAGGGGAATTGTGAGCGGATAACAATTCCCCTGTAGAAATAATTTTGTTTAACTT
TAATAAGGAGATATACCATGGGCAGCAGCCATCATCATCATCATCACAGCAGCGGCCTGGTGCCGCGCGG
CAGCCTAGGACAGTACAAACTTATCCTGAACGGTAAAACCCTGAAAGGTGAAACCACCACCGAAGCTGTT
GACGCTGCTACCGCGGAAAAAGTTTTCAAACAGTACGCTAACGACAACGGTGTTGACGGTGAATGGACCT
ACGACGACGCTACCAAAACCTACACCGTAACGGAAGGATCCCTCTGCGTGGCCCCGGATACCTTGATAAA
TACCGACAACGGAAGGGTAGAGATCGGGAAGTTCGTGGAGGAGTGGATGAAGGAAGTTGGAGAGATAAGC
GAGGAAGGGATCAGCTATGCACCATGCTTCAGGAAGGTCGAGACGTTCAAAGACGGGAAGATAGTTGAAT
CACCAATTAGAAGGGTTTGGAAACTGAGAGCTCCGAAGAAGCTCGTGAGGATAAAAACGGAGAATGGAAG
GAGCATAGCCCTAACCAGGGAGACCAAGTTACTAACGATAAATGATGGAGAATTATCCTGGGTTGAGGCC
GGGGAGGTTAAGGTAGGAACATACGTGGGAACGGTAAAAAGTGAAAAAGACGTGATTCCAGGGGCTGGAA
AGACAATAAGGGATGTTTCAAAACTCTACAATATGGAAATGGAAGTTAAGGATTACTTAACCAGGGAAGA
AGTGAGAAAAGCCATTGAAAAGCTTGAAGAAATTATGAATCCAATGAATATCAAGATTCCTGGGGTGCAA
GAAAGTTACGAAGAGCTGTTAAGGAAGCTTGAAACTACCAACGACGAGAGGGTTAGGAACGAGACATTGA
TCCTCCTAAGTGACGTTAGCGATGCCCACGAGCTCGCCAAGGAAAAAATCGAGAAGATCAAAGAGATCGT
GAACTCGGAAGTTCACTGGGAGAAAGTCACTGAAGTAGGGGAAGTAGATGGGGTTGAATACGTCTATGAC
CTTACCGTAGAGGGAAGCCACAACTTTGTAGCCAACGGATTCATAGTCCACAACACAGCTGCTGGTACCC
AGTACAAACTTATCCTGAACGGTAAAACCCTGAAAGGTGAAACCACCACCGAAGCTGTTGACGCTGCTAC
CGCGGAAAAAGTTTTCAAACAGTACGCTAACGACAACGGTGTTGACGGTGAATGGACCTACGACGACGCT
ACCAAAACCTACACCGTAACGGAATAAGCTTGGCTGTTTTGGCGGCTCGAGTCTGGTAAAGAAACCGCTG
CTGCGAAATTTGAACGCCAGCACATGGACTCGTCTACTAGCGCAGCTTAATTAACCTAGGCTGCTGCCAC
CGCTGAGCAATAACTAGCATAACCCCTTGGGGCCTCTAAACGGGTCTTGAGGGGTTTTTTGCTGAAACCT
CAGGCATTTGAGAAGCACACGGTCACACTGCTTCCGGTAGTCAATAAACCGGTAAACCAGCAATAGACAT
AAGCGGCTATTTAACGACCCTGCCCTGAACCGACGACAAGCTGACGACCGGGTCTCCGCAAGTGGCACTT
TTCGGGGAAATGTGCGCGGAACCCCTATTTGTTTATTTTTCTAAATACATTCAAATATGTATCCGCTCAT
GAATTAATTCTTAGAAAAACTCATCGAGCATCAAATGAAACTGCAATTTATTCATATCAGGATTATCAAT
ACCATATTTTTGAAAAAGCCGTTTCTGTAATGAAGGAGAAAACTCACCGAGGCAGTTCCATAGGATGGCA
AGATCCTGGTATCGGTCTGCGATTCCGACTCGTCCAACATCAATACAACCTATTAATTTCCCCTCGTCAA
AAATAAGGTTATCAAGTGAGAAATCACCATGAGTGACGACTGAATCCGGTGAGAATGGCAAAAGTTTATG
CATTTCTTTCCAGACTTGTTCAACAGGCCAGCCATTACGCTCGTCATCAAAATCACTCGCATCAACCAAA
CCGTTATTCATTCGTGATTGCGCCTGAGCGAGACGAAATACGCGGTCGCTGTTAAAAGGACAATTACAAA
CAGGAATCGAATGCAACCGGCGCAGGAACACTGCCAGCGCATCAACAATATTTTCACCTGAATCAGGATA
TTCTTCTAATACCTGGAATGCTGTTTTCCCGGGGATCGCAGTGGTGAGTAACCATGCATCATCAGGAGTA
CGGATAAAATGCTTGATGGTCGGAAGAGGCATAAATTCCGTCAGCCAGTTTAGTCTGACCATCTCATCTG
TAACATCATTGGCAACGCTACCTTTGCCATGTTTCAGAAACAACTCTGGCGCATCGGGCTTCCCATACAA
TCGATAGATTGTCGCACCTGATTGCCCGACATTATCGCGAGCCCATTTATACCCATATAAATCAGCATCC
ATGTTGGAATTTAATCGCGGCCTAGAGCAAGACGTTTCCCGTTGAATATGGCTCATACTCTTCCTTTTTC
AATATTATTGAAGCATTTATCAGGGTTATTGTCTCATGAGCGGATACATATTTGAATGTATTTAGAAAAA
TAAACAAATAGGCATGCAGCGCTCTTCCGCTTCCTCGCTCACTGACTCGCTACGCTCGGTCGTTCGACTG
CGGCGAGCGGTGTCAGCTCACTCAAAAGCGGTAATACGGTTATCCACAGAATCAGGGGATAAAGCCGGAA
AGAACATGTGAGCAAAAAGCAAAGCACCGGAAGAAGCCAACGCCGCAGGCGTTTTTCCATAGGCTCCGCC
CCCCTGACGAGCATCACAAAAATCGACGCTCAAGCCAGAGGTGGCGAAACCCGACAGGACTATAAAGATA
CCAGGCGTTTCCCCCTGGAAGCTCCCTCGTGCGCTCTCCTGTTCCGACCCTGCCGCTTACCGGATACCTG
TCCGCCTTTCTCCCTTCGGGAAGCGTGGCGCTTTCTCATAGCTCACGCTGTTGGTATCTCAGTTCGGTGT
AGGTCGTTCGCTCCAAGCTGGGCTGTGTGCACGAACCCCCCGTTCAGCCCGACCGCTGCGCCTTATCCGG
TAACTATCGTCTTGAGTCCAACCCGGTAAGACACGACTTATCGCCACTGGCAGCAGCCATTGGTAACTGA
TTTAGAGGACTTTGTCTTGAAGTTATGCACCTGTTAAGGCTAAACTGAAAGAACAGATTTTGGTGAGTGC
GGTCCTCCAACCCACTTACCTTGGTTCAAAGAGTTGGTAGCTCAGCGAACCTTGAGAAAACCACCGTTGG
TAGCGGTGGTTTTTCTTTATTTATGAGATGATGAATCAATCGGTCTATCAAGTCAACGAACAGCTATTCC
GTTACTCTAGATTTCAGTGCAATTTATCTCTTCAAATGTAGCACCTGAAGTCAGCCCCATACGATATAAG
TTGTAATTCTCATGTTAGTCATGCCCCGCGCCCACCGGAAGGAGCTGACTGGGTTGAAGGCTCTCAAGGG
CATCGGTCGAGATCCCGGTGCCTAATGAGTGAGCTAACTTACATTAATTGCGTTGCGCTCACTGCCCGCT
TTCCAGTCGGGAAACCTGTCGTGCCAGCTGCATTAATGAATCGGCCAACGCGCGGGGAGAGGCGGTTTGC
GTATTGGGCGCCAGGGTGGTTTTTCTTTTCACCAGTGAGACGGGCAACAGCTGATTGCCCTTCACCGCCT
GGCCCTGAGAGAGTTGCAGCAAGCGGTCCACGCTGGTTTGCCCCAGCAGGCGAAAATCCTGTTTGATGGT
GGTTAACGGCGGGATATAACATGAGCTGTCTTCGGTATCGTCGTATCCCACTACCGAGATGTCCGCACCA
ACGCGCAGCCCGGACTCGGTAATGGCGCGCATTGCGCCCAGCGCCATCTGATCGTTGGCAACCAGCATCG
CAGTGGGAACGATGCCCTCATTCAGCATTTGCATGGTTTGTTGAAAACCGGACATGGCACTCCAGTCGCC
TTCCCGTTCCGCTATCGGCTGAATTTGATTGCGAGTGAGATATTTATGCCAGCCAGCCAGACGCAGACGC
GCCGAGACAGAACTTAATGGGCCCGCTAACAGCGCGATTTGCTGGTGACCCAATGCGACCAGATGCTCCA
CGCCCAGTCGCGTACCGTCTTCATGGGAGAAAATAATACTGTTGATGGGTGTCTGGTCAGAGACATCAAG
AAATAACGCCGGAACATTAGTGCAGGCAGCTTCCACAGCAATGGCATCCTGGTCATCCAGCGGATAGTTA
ATGATCAGCCCACTGACGCGTTGCGCGAGAAGATTGTGCACCGCCGCTTTACAGGCTTCGACGCCGCTTC
GTTCTACCATCGACACCACCACGCTGGCACCCAGTTGATCGGCGCGAGATTTAATCGCCGCGACAATTTG
CGACGGCGCGTGCAGGGCCAGACTGGAGGTGGCAACGCCAATCAGCAACGACTGTTTGCCCGCCAGTTGT
TGTGCCACGCGGTTGGGAATGTAATTCAGCTCCGCCATCGCCGCTTCCACTTTTTCCCGCGTTTTCGCAG
AAACGTGGCTGGCCTGGTTCACCACGCGGGAAACGGTCTGATAAGAGACACCGGCATACTCTGCGACATC
GTATAACGTTACTGGTTTCACATTCACCACCCTGAATTGACTCTCTTCCGGGCGCTATCATGCCATACCG
CGAAAGGTTTTGCGCCATTCGATGGTGTCCGGGATCTCGACGCTCTCCCTTATGCGACTCCTGCATTAGG
AAAT
Features (pLannotate 1.2.2; 19 found; start..end, strand, type, name):
      1..19      +  promoter       T7 promoter: promoter for bacteriophage T7 RNA polymerase
     20..44      +  protein_bind   lac operator: The lac repressor binds to the lac operator to inhibit transcription in E. coli. This inhibition can be relieved by adding lactose or isopropyl-β-D-thiogalactopyranoside (IPTG). lac repressor encoded by lacI
     59..81      +  RBS            RBS: efficient ribosome binding site from bacteriophage T7 gene 10 (Olins and Rangwala, 1989)
    100..116     +  CDS            capTEV™ (fragment): composite tag for in vivo biotinylation, TEV protease cleavage, and 6xHis tagging
    127..144     +  CDS            thrombin site: thrombin recognition and cleavage site
    154..311     +  CDS            GB1 (fragment): B1 domain of Streptococcal protein G effective as a solubilizing fusion partner (Cheng and Patel, 2004)
   1123..1280    +  CDS            GB1 (fragment): B1 domain of Streptococcal protein G effective as a solubilizing fusion partner (Cheng and Patel, 2004)
   1318..1359    +  CDS            S-Tag (fragment): affinity and epitope tag derived from pancreatic ribonuclease A
   1389..1406    +  CDS            SET1 (fragment): solubility-enhancement tag derived from T7 phage gene 10B
   1414..1461    +  terminator     T7 terminator: transcription terminator for bacteriophage T7 RNA polymerase
   1625..1682    +  promoter       AmpR promoter (fragment): bla
   1691..2506    -  CDS            KanR: aminoglycoside phosphotransferase; aph(3')-Ia; confers resistance to kanamycin in bacteria or G418 (Geneticin®) in eukaryotes
   2507..2598    -  promoter       AmpR promoter: bla
   2614..3363    -  rep_origin     RSF ori: Plasmids containing the RSF 1030 origin of replication can be propagated in E. coli cells that contain additional plasmids with compatible origins.
   3446..3510    -  CDS            TcR (fragment): tetracycline efflux protein; tet; confers resistance to tetracycline
   3525..3546    -  protein_bind   CAP binding site: CAP binding activates transcription in the presence of cAMP. E. coli catabolite activator protein
   3559..4641    -  CDS            lacI: lac repressor; lacI; The lac repressor binds to the lac operator to inhibit transcription in E. coli. This inhibition can be relieved by adding lactose or isopropyl-β-D-thiogalactopyranoside (IPTG).
   4642..4719    -  promoter       lacI promoter: lacI
   4727..4762    -  CDS            TcR (fragment): tetracycline efflux protein; tet; confers resistance to tetracycline
