[The description below was written by a language model from this plasmid's Addgene catalogue record and pLannotate feature annotations shown in this document.]
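Description:
pSKDuet22 is a 4,764 bp bacterial expression plasmid built on the Novagen pRSFDuet-1 backbone, from which the second multiple cloning site has been removed so that a single T7-driven cassette remains. It replicates in E. coli through the RSF1030 origin, which is compatible with other common origins and so allows co-maintenance with additional plasmids. Selection is by kanamycin through an aminoglycoside phosphotransferase gene. The backbone also carries lacI under its own promoter. The Lac repressor binds the lac operator placed immediately downstream of the T7 promoter, keeping expression off until IPTG is added in a host that supplies T7 RNA polymerase.

The payload is the CDC21-2 intein from the archaeon Pyrococcus horikoshii, cloned between retained BamHI and KpnI sites. It is flanked on both sides by the B1 domain of streptococcal protein G (GB1). The annotated reading frame begins after a T7 gene 10 ribosome binding site with an N-terminal His-tag and a thrombin cleavage site. Next come the first GB1 domain, an unannotated stretch of roughly 800 bp that corresponds to the intein insert, and the second GB1 domain, ahead of the T7 terminator. Short matches to S-Tag, SET1, capTEV and TcR in the feature table are partial hits, most likely backbone remnants or tag-sequence similarity rather than functional elements.

In this arrangement the two small, soluble GB1 domains act as foreign exteins. Successful protein splicing excises the intein and ligates His-GB1 to GB1, giving products distinguishable by size from the unspliced precursor. According to the associated publication title, the plasmid was used to evaluate and compare the splicing of exogenous inteins with foreign exteins in E. coli.
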