Addgene plasmid #41696: pSKDuet22
Depositing lab: Hideo Iwai. Depositing organization: University of Helsinki, Institute of Biotechnology. Publication: Evaluation and comparison of protein splicing by exogenous inteins with foreign exteins in Escherichia coli. Ellila S, Jurvansuu JM, Iwai H. FEBS Lett. 2011 Oct 10. 10.1016/j.febslet.2011.10.005 PubMed 22001202.
Backbone
  Vector backbone: pRSFDuet-1
  Backbone manufacturer: novagen
  Total vector size (bp): 4764
  Modifications to backbone: removed the second MCS of pRSFDuet-1
  Vector type: Bacterial Expression
Growth in bacteria
  Bacterial resistance: Kanamycin, 50 μg/mL
  Growth temperature: 37°C
  Growth strain: DH5alpha
  Copy number: High Copy
Gene/Insert
  Gene/Insert name: PhoCDC21-2 intein
  Species: Pyrococcus horikoshii
  Promoter: T7
  Tag / fusion protein: His-tag (N terminal on insert); GB1 (N terminal on insert); GB1 (C terminal on insert)
  Cloning method: Restriction Enzyme; 5′ cloning site BamHI (not destroyed); 3′ cloning site KpnI (not destroyed)
  Sequencing primers: 5′ T7; 3′ T7term
Terms and licenses: Academic/Nonprofit Terms; Industry Terms: Not Available to Industry
How to cite: pSKDuet22 was a gift from Hideo Iwai (Addgene plasmid # 41696 ; http://n2t.net/addgene:41696 ; RRID:Addgene_41696)
