>Addgene plasmid #41696 | pSKDuet22 | addgene partial sequence | sequence record 56902 | T7 5'-TAATACGACTCACTATAGGG-3'
TTTGTTTAACTTTAATAAGGAGATATACCATGGGCAGCAGCCATCATCATCATCATCACAGCAGCGGCCT
GGTGCCGCGCGGCAGCCTAGGACAGTACAAACTTATCCTGAACGGTAAAACCCTGAAAGGTGAAACCACC
ACCGAAGCTGTTGACGCTGCTACCGCGGAAAAAGTTTTCAAACAGTACGCTAACGACAACGGTGTTGACG
GTGAATGGACCTACGACGACGCTACCAAAACCTACACCGTAACGGAAGGATCCCTCTGCGTGGCCCCGGA
TACCTTGATAAATACCGACAACGGAAGGGTAGAGATCGGGAAGTTCGTGGAGGAGTGGATGAAGGAAGTT
GGAGAGATAAGCGAGGAAGGGATCAGCTATGCACCATGCTTCAGGAAGGTCGAGACGTTCAAAGACGGGA
AGATAGTTGAATCACCAATTAGAAGGGTTTGGAAACTGAGAGCTCCGAAGAAGCTCGTGAGGATAAAAAC
GGAGAATGGAAGGAGCATAGCCCTAACCAGGGAGACCAAGTTACTAACGATAAATGATGGAGAATTATCC
TGGGTTGAGGCCGGGGAGGTTAAGGTAGGAACATACGTGGGAACGGTAAAAAGTGAAAAAGACGTGATTC
CAGGGGCTGGAAAGACAATAAGGGATGTTTCAAAACTCTACAATATGGAAATGGAAGTTAAGGATTACTT
AACCAGGGAAGAAGTGAGAAAAGCCATTGAAAAGCTTGAAGAAATTATGAATCCAATGAATATCAAGATT
CCTGGGGTGCAAGAAAGTTACGAAGAGCTGTTAAGGAAGCTTGAAACTACCAACGACGAGAGGGTTAGGA
ACGAGACATTGATCCTCCTAAGTGACGTTAGCGATGCCCAC
