>Addgene plasmid #41696 | pSKDuet22 | addgene partial sequence | sequence record 56903 | T7term 5'-GCTAGTTATTGCTCAGCGG-3'
TGGTGGCTGGCGTTCAAATTTCGCAGCAGCGGTTTCTTTACCAGACTCGAGCCGCCAAAACAGCCAAGCT
TATTCCGTTACGGTGTAGGTTTTGGTAGCGTCGTCGTAGGTCCATTCACCGTCAACACCGTTGTCGTTAG
CGTACTGTTTGAAAACTTTTTCCGCGGTAGCAGCGTCAACAGCTTCGGTGGTGGTTTCACCTTTCAGGGT
TTTACCGTTCAGGATAAGTTTGTACTGGGTACCAGCAGCTGTGTTGTGGACTATGAATCCGTTGGCTACA
AAGTTGTGGCTTCCCTCTACGGTAAGGTCATAGACGTATTCAACCCCATCTACTTCCCCTACTTCAGTGA
CTTTCTCCCAGTGAACTTCCGAGTTCACGATCTCTTTGATCTTCTCGATTTTTTCCTTGGCGAGCTCGTG
GGCATCGCTAACGTCACTTAGGAGGATCAATGTCTCGTTCCTAACCCTCTCGTCGTTGGTAGTTTCAAGC
TTCCTTAACAGCTCTTCGTAACTTTCTTGCACCCCAGGAATCTTGATATTCATTGGATTCATAATTTCTT
CAAGCTTTTCAATGGCTTTTCTCACTTCTTCCCTGGTTAAGTAATCCTTAACTTCCATTTCCATATTGTA
GAGTTTTGAAACATCCCTTATTGTCTTTCCAGCCCCTGGAATCACGTCTTTTTCACTTTTTACCGTTCCC
ACGTATGTTCCTACCTTAACCTCCCCGGCCTCAACCCAGGATAATTCTCCATCATTTATCGTTAGTAACT
TGGTCTCCCTGGTTAGGGCTATGCTCCTTCCATTCTCCGTTTTTATCCTCACGAGCTTCTTCGGAGCTCT
